>Addgene plasmid #124541 | 8xCTS1_WT-hutRNApro_BsmBIplch-SAMsgRNA_14nt Buffer_WT-hutRNApro_SV40polyA | depositor full sequence | sequence record 237651 | 8xCTS1_WT-hutRNApro_BsmBIplch-SAMsgRNA_14nt Buffer_WT-hutRNApro_SV40polyA sequence 3675 bps
TCCGGTAACTATCGTCTTGAGTCCAACCCGGTAAGACACGACTTATCGCCACTGGCAGCAGCCACTGGTA
ACAGGATTAGCAGAGCGAGGTATGTAGGCGGTGCTACAGAGTTCTTGAAGTGGTGGCCTAACTACGGCTA
CACTAGAAGGACAGTATTTGGTATCTGCGCTCTGCTGAAGCCAGTTACCTTCGGAAAAAGAGTTGGTAGC
TCTTGATCCGGCAAACAAACCACCGCTGGTAGCGGTGGTTTTTTTGTTTGCAAGCAGCAGATTACGCGCA
GAAAAAAAGGATCTCAAGAAGATCCTTTGATCTTTTCTACGGGGTCTGACGCTCAGTGGAACGAAAACTC
ACGTTAAGGGATTTTGGTCATGAGATTATCAAAAAGGATCTTCACCTAGATCCTTTTAAATTAAAAATGA
AGTTTTAAATCAATCTAAAGTATATATGAGTAAACTTGGTCTGACAGTTACCAATGCTTAATCAGTGAGG
CACCTATCTCAGCGATCTGTCTATTTCGTTCATCCATAGTTGCCTGACTCCCCGTCGTGTAGATAACTAC
GATACGGGAGGGCTTACCATCTGGCCCCAGTGCTGCAATGATACCGCGAGACCCACGCTCACCGGCTCCA
GATTTATCAGCAATAAACCAGCCAGCCGGAAGGGCCGAGCGCAGAAGTGGTCCTGCAACTTTATCCGCCT
CCATCCAGTCTATTAATTGTTGCCGGGAAGCTAGAGTAAGTAGTTCGCCAGTTAATAGTTTGCGCAACGT
TGTTGCCATTGCTACAGGCATCGTGGTGTCACGCTCGTCGTTTGGTATGGCTTCATTCAGCTCCGGTTCC
CAACGATCAAGGCGAGTTACATGATCCCCCATGTTGTGCAAAAAAGCGGTTAGCTCCTTCGGTCCTCCGA
TCGTTGTCAGAAGTAAGTTGGCCGCAGTGTTATCACTCATGGTTATGGCAGCACTGCATAATTCTCTTAC
TGTCATGCCATCCGTAAGATGCTTTTCTGTGACTGGTGAGTACTCAACCAAGTCATTCTGAGAATAGTGT
ATGCGGCGACCGAGTTGCTCTTGCCCGGCGTCAATACGGGATAATACCGCGCCACATAGCAGAACTTTAA
AAGTGCTCATCATTGGAAAACGTTCTTCGGGGCGAAAACTCTCAAGGATCTTACCGCTGTTGAGATCCAG
TTCGATGTAACCCACTCGTGCACCCAACTGATCTTCAGCATCTTTTACTTTCACCAGCGTTTCTGGGTGA
GCAAAAACAGGAAGGCAAAATGCCGCAAAAAAGGGAATAAGGGCGACACGGAAATGTTGAATACTCATAC
TCTTCCTTTTTCAATATTATTGAAGCATTTATCAGGGTTATTGTCTCATGAGCGGATACATATTTGAATG
TATTTAGAAAAATAAACAAATAGGGGTTCCGCGCACATTTCCCCGAAAAGTGCCACCTG
[124 nt withheld, positions 1460-1583]
C
[91 nt withheld, positions 1585-1675]
A
[49 nt withheld, positions 1677-1725]
CCTTTGACGTTGGAGTCCACGTTCTTT
[37 nt withheld, positions 1753-1789]
ACCCTATCTCGGTCTATTCTTTTGATTTATAAGGGATTTTGCCGATTTCGGCCTATTGGTTAAAAAATGA
GCTGATTTAACAAAAATTTAACGCGAATTTTAACAAAATATTAACGTTTACAATTTCCCATTCGCCATTC
AGGCTGCGCAACTGTTGGGAAGGGCGATCGGTGCGGGCCTCTTCGCTATTACGCCAGCCCAAGCTACCAT
GATAAGTAAGTAATATTAAGGTACGGGAGGTACTTGGAGCGGCCGCAATAAAATATCTTTATTTTCATTA
CATCTGTGTGTTGGTTTTTTGTGTGAATCGATAGTACTAACATACGCTCTCCATCAAAACAAAACGAAAC
AAAACAAACTAGCAAAATAGGCTGTCCCCAGTGCAAGTGCAGGTGCCAGAACATTTCTCTATCGATAGCT
AGCTGAAATATTAATGTCGCGACTATTAATATTTTCAGGCTAGCCATGCTTCGCTACACGCGACTATTAA
TATTTTCAGGCTAGCCATGCTTCGCTACACGCGACTATTAATATTTTCAAGCTAGCCATGCTTCGCTACA
CGCGACTATTAATATTTTCAGGCTAGCCATGCTTCGCTAACGCGACTATTAATATTTTCAGGCTAGTCAT
GCTTCGCTACACGCGACTATTAATATTTTCAGGCTAGCCATGCTTCGCTACACGCGACTATTAATATTTT
CAGGCTAGCCATGCTTCGCTACACGCGACTATTAATATTTTCAGGCTAGCCATGCTTCGCTACACGCGAC
TATTAATATTTTCAGGCTAGCGGGGGGCTATAAAAGGGGGTGGGGGCGTTCGTCCTGCTATCTAGCGTCG
CGTTGACCATGCCAACGGCTCGTTGGTCTAGGGGTATGATTCTCGCTTAGGGTGCGAGAGGTCCCGGGTT
CAAATCCCGGACGAGCCCGGAGACGGACGTCTCCGTTTTAGAGCTAGGCCAACATGAGGATCACCCATGT
CTGCAGGGCCTAGCAAGTTAAAATAAGGCTAGTCCGTTATCAACTTGGCCAACATGAGGATCACCCATGT
CTGCAGGGCCAAGTGGCACCGAGTCGGTGCAACCAGTTTGTGTCGGCTCGTTGGTCTAGGGGTATGATTC
TCGCTTAGGGTGCGAGAGGTCCCGGGTTCAAATCCCGGACGAGCCCGGGACGGCCGGCCGCTTCGAGCAG
ACATGATAAGATACATTGATGAGTTTGGACAAACCACAACTAGAATGCAGTGAAAAAAATGCTTTATTTG
TGAAATTTGTGATGCTATTGCTTTATTTGTAACCATTATAAGCTGCAATAAACAAGTTAACAACAACAAT
TGCATTCATTTTATGTTTCAGGTTCAGGGGGAGGTGTGGGAGGTTTTTTAAAGCAAGTAAAACCTCTACA
AATGTGGTAAAATCGATAAGGATCGAGTATGTCGACCGATGCCCTTGAGAGCCTTCAACCCAGTCAGCTC
CTTCCGGTGGGCGCGGGGCATGACTATCGTCGCCGCACTTATGATGCAACTCGTAGGACAGGTGCATGTG
AGCAAAAGGCCAGCAAAAGGCCAGGAACCGTAAAAAGGCCGCGTTGCTGGCGTTTTTCCATAGGCTCCGC
CCCCCTGACGAGCATCACAAAAATCGACGCTCAAGTCAGAGGTGGCGAAACCCGACAGGACTATAAAGAT
ACCAGGCGTTTCCCCCTGGAAGCTCCCTCGTGCGCTCTCCTGTTCCGACCCTGCCGCTTACCGGATACCT
GTCCGCCTTTCTCCCTTCGGGAAGCGTGGCGCTTTCTCAATGCTCACGCTGTAGGTATCTCAGTTCGGTG
TAGGTCGTTCGCTCCAAGCTGGGCTGTGTGCACGAACCCCCCGTTCAGCCCGACCGCTGCGCCTTA
Features (pLannotate 1.2.2; 16 found; start..end, strand, type, name):
    468..1328    -  CDS            AmpR: β-lactamase; bla; confers resistance to ampicillin, carbenicillin, and related antibiotics
   1329..1433    -  promoter       AmpR promoter: bla
   1460..1915    +  rep_origin     f1 ori (sequence partly withheld): f1 bacteriophage origin of replication; arrow indicates direction of (+) strand synthesis
   1920..1987    -  CDS            lacZα (fragment): LacZα fragment of β-galactosidase; lacZ fragment
   2046..2094    +  polyA_signal   poly(A) signal: synthetic polyadenylation signal
   2108..2199    +  misc_feature   pause site: RNA polymerase II transcriptional pause signal from the human α2 globin gene
   2645..2716    +  ncRNA          tRNA: Accession: RF00005 - tRNA
   2751..2769    +  misc_RNA       MS2 stem loop: stem loop that binds the bacteriophage MS2 coat protein
   2780..2816    +  misc_RNA       gRNA scaffold (fragment): guide RNA scaffold for the Streptococcus pyogenes CRISPR/Cas9 system
   2821..2839    +  misc_RNA       MS2 stem loop: stem loop that binds the bacteriophage MS2 coat protein
   2850..2869    +  misc_RNA       gRNA scaffold (fragment): guide RNA scaffold for the Streptococcus pyogenes CRISPR/Cas9 system
   2883..2954    +  ncRNA          tRNA: Accession: RF00005 - tRNA
   2986..3107    -  polyA_signal   SV40 poly(A) signal: SV40 polyadenylation signal
   3130..3198    -  CDS            large T antigen (fragment): large T antigen from SV40 (simian virus 40)
   3220..3303    +  CDS            TcR (fragment): tetracycline efflux protein; tet; confers resistance to tetracycline
   3384..297     -  rep_origin     ori (across the origin): high-copy-number ColE1/pMB1/pBR322/pUC origin of replication
