>Addgene plasmid #124541 | 8xCTS1_WT-hutRNApro_BsmBIplch-SAMsgRNA_14nt Buffer_WT-hutRNApro_SV40polyA | addgene full sequence | sequence record 242326 | Addgene NGS Result
AAGTGCGGCGACGATAGTCATGCCCCGCGCCCACCGGAAGGAGCTGACTGGGTTGAAGGCTCTCAAGGGC
ATCGGTCGACATACTCGATCCTTATCGATTTTACCACATTTGTAGAGGTTTTACTTGCTTTAAAAAACCT
CCCACACCTCCCCCTGAACCTGAAACATAAAATGAATGCAATTGTTGTTGTTAACTTGTTTATTGCAGCT
TATAATGGTTACAAATAAAGCAATAGCATCACAAATTTCACAAATAAAGCATTTTTTTCACTGCATTCTA
GTTGTGGTTTGTCCAAACTCATCAATGTATCTTATCATGTCTGCTCGAAGCGGCCGGCCGTCCCGGGCTC
GTCCGGGATTTGAACCCGGGACCTCTCGCACCCTAAGCGAGAATCATACCCCTAGACCAACGAGCCGACA
CAAACTGGTTGCACCGACTCGGTGCCACTTGGCCCTGCAGACATGGGTGATCCTCATGTTGGCCAAGTTG
ATAACGGACTAGCCTTATTTTAACTTGCTAGGCCCTGCAGACATGGGTGATCCTCATGTTGGCCTAGCTC
TAAAACGGAGACGTCCGTCTCCGGGCTCGTCCGGGATTTGAACCCGGGACCTCTCGCACCCTAAGCGAGA
ATCATACCCCTAGACCAACGAGCCGTTGGCATGGTCAACGCGACGCTAGATAGCAGGACGAACGCCCCCA
CCCCCTTTTATAGCCCCCCGCTAGCCTGAAAATATTAATAGTCGCGTGTAGCGAAGCATGGCTAGCCTGA
AAATATTAATAGTCGCGTGTAGCGAAGCATGGCTAGCCTGAAAATATTAATAGTCGCGTGTAGCGAAGCA
TGGCTAGCCTGAAAATATTAATAGTCGCGTGTAGCGAAGCATGACTAGCCTGAAAATATTAATAGTCGCG
TTAGCGAAGCATGGCTAGCCTGAAAATATTAATAGTCGCGTGTAGCGAAGCATGGCTAGCTTGAAAATAT
TAATAGTCGCGTGTAGCGAAGCATGGCTAGCCTGAAAATATTAATAGTCGCGTGTAGCGAAGCATGGCTA
GCCTGAAAATATTAATAGTCGCGACATTAATATTTCAGCTAGCTATCGATAGAGAAATGTTCTGGCACCT
GCACTTGCACTGGGGACAGCCTATTTTGCTAGTTTGTTTTGTTTCGTTTTGTTTTGATGGAGAGCGTATG
TTAGTACTATCGATTCACACAAAAAACCAACACACAGATGTAATGAAAATAAAGATATTTTATTGCGGCC
GCTCCAAGTACCTCCCGTACCTTAATATTACTTACTTATCATGGTAGCTTGGGCTGGCGTAATAGCGAAG
AGGCCCGCACCGATCGCCCTTCCCAACAGTTGCGCAGCCTGAATGGCGAATGGCAAATTGTAAGCGTTAA
TATTTTGTTAAAATTCGCGTTAAATTTTTGTTAAATCAGCTCATTTTTTAACCAATAGGCCGAAATCGGC
AAAATCCCTTATAAATCAAAAGAATAGACCGAGATAGGGT
[37 nt withheld, positions 1511-1547]
AAAGAACGTGGACTCCAACGTCAAAGG
[49 nt withheld, positions 1575-1623]
T
[91 nt withheld, positions 1625-1715]
G
[124 nt withheld, positions 1717-1840]
CAGGTGGCACTTTTCGGGGAAATGTGCGCGGAACCCCTATTTGTTTATTTTTCTAAATACATTCAAATAT
GTATCCGCTCATGAGACAATAACCCTGATAAATGCTTCAATAATATTGAAAAAGGAAGAGTATGAGTATT
CAACATTTCCGTGTCGCCCTTATTCCCTTTTTTGCGGCATTTTGCCTTCCTGTTTTTGCTCACCCAGAAA
CGCTGGTGAAAGTAAAAGATGCTGAAGATCAGTTGGGTGCACGAGTGGGTTACATCGAACTGGATCTCAA
CAGCGGTAAGATCCTTGAGAGTTTTCGCCCCGAAGAACGTTTTCCAATGATGAGCACTTTTAAAGTTCTG
CTATGTGGCGCGGTATTATCCCGTATTGACGCCGGGCAAGAGCAACTCGGTCGCCGCATACACTATTCTC
AGAATGACTTGGTTGAGTACTCACCAGTCACAGAAAAGCATCTTACGGATGGCATGACAGTAAGAGAATT
ATGCAGTGCTGCCATAACCATGAGTGATAACACTGCGGCCAACTTACTTCTGACAACGATCGGAGGACCG
AAGGAGCTAACCGCTTTTTTGCACAACATGGGGGATCATGTAACTCGCCTTGATCGTTGGGAACCGGAGC
TGAATGAAGCCATACCAAACGACGAGCGTGACACCACGATGCCTGTAGCAATGGCAACAACGTTGCGCAA
ACTATTAACTGGCGAACTACTTACTCTAGCTTCCCGGCAACAATTAATAGACTGGATGGAGGCGGATAAA
GTTGCAGGACCACTTCTGCGCTCGGCCCTTCCGGCTGGCTGGTTTATTGCTGATAAATCTGGAGCCGGTG
AGCGTGGGTCTCGCGGTATCATTGCAGCACTGGGGCCAGATGGTAAGCCCTCCCGTATCGTAGTTATCTA
CACGACGGGGAGTCAGGCAACTATGGATGAACGAAATAGACAGATCGCTGAGATAGGTGCCTCACTGATT
AAGCATTGGTAACTGTCAGACCAAGTTTACTCATATATACTTTAGATTGATTTAAAACTTCATTTTTAAT
TTAAAAGGATCTAGGTGAAGATCCTTTTTGATAATCTCATGACCAAAATCCCTTAACGTGAGTTTTCGTT
CCACTGAGCGTCAGACCCCGTAGAAAAGATCAAAGGATCTTCTTGAGATCCTTTTTTTCTGCGCGTAATC
TGCTGCTTGCAAACAAAAAAACCACCGCTACCAGCGGTGGTTTGTTTGCCGGATCAAGAGCTACCAACTC
TTTTTCCGAAGGTAACTGGCTTCAGCAGAGCGCAGATACCAAATACTGTTCTTCTAGTGTAGCCGTAGTT
AGGCCACCACTTCAAGAACTCTGTAGCACCGCCTACATACCTCGCTCTGCTAATCCTGTTACCAGTGGCT
GCTGCCAGTGGCGATAAGTCGTGTCTTACCGGGTTGGACTCAAGACGATAGTTACCGGATAAGGCGCAGC
GGTCGGGCTGAACGGGGGGTTCGTGCACACAGCCCAGCTTGGAGCGAACGACCTACACCGAACTGAGATA
CCTACAGCGTGAGCTATGAGAAAGCGCCACGCTTCCCGAAGGGAGAAAGGCGGACAGGTATCCGGTAAGC
GGCAGGGTCGGAACAGGAGAGCGCACGAGGGAGCTTCCAGGGGGAAACGCCTGGTATCTTTATAGTCCTG
TCGGGTTTCGCCACCTCTGACTTGAGCGTCGATTTTTGTGATGCTCGTCAGGGGGGCGGAGCCTATGGAA
AAACGCCAGCAACGCGGCCTTTTTACGGTTCCTGGCCTTTTGCTGGCCTTTTGCTCACATGCACCTGTCC
TACGAGTTGCATCAT
Features (pLannotate 1.2.2; 16 found; start..end, strand, type, name):
    102..170     +  CDS            large T antigen (fragment): large T antigen from SV40 (simian virus 40)
    193..314     +  polyA_signal   SV40 poly(A) signal: SV40 polyadenylation signal
    344..415     -  ncRNA          tRNA: Accession: RF00005 - tRNA
    431..450     -  misc_RNA       gRNA scaffold (fragment): guide RNA scaffold for the Streptococcus pyogenes CRISPR/Cas9 system
    461..479     -  misc_RNA       MS2 stem loop: stem loop that binds the bacteriophage MS2 coat protein
    484..520     -  misc_RNA       gRNA scaffold (fragment): guide RNA scaffold for the Streptococcus pyogenes CRISPR/Cas9 system
    531..549     -  misc_RNA       MS2 stem loop: stem loop that binds the bacteriophage MS2 coat protein
    582..653     -  ncRNA          tRNA: Accession: RF00005 - tRNA
   1101..1192    -  misc_feature   pause site: RNA polymerase II transcriptional pause signal from the human α2 globin gene
   1206..1254    -  polyA_signal   poly(A) signal: synthetic polyadenylation signal
   1313..1380    +  CDS            lacZα (fragment): LacZα fragment of β-galactosidase; lacZ fragment
   1412..1840    -  rep_origin     f1 ori (sequence partly withheld): f1 bacteriophage origin of replication; arrow indicates direction of (+) strand synthesis
   1867..1971    +  promoter       AmpR promoter: bla
   1972..2832    +  CDS            AmpR: β-lactamase; bla; confers resistance to ampicillin, carbenicillin, and related antibiotics
   3003..3591    +  rep_origin     ori: high-copy-number ColE1/pMB1/pBR322/pUC origin of replication
   3672..80      -  CDS            TcR (fragment) (across the origin): tetracycline efflux protein; tet; confers resistance to tetracycline
