[The description below was written by a language model from this plasmid's Addgene catalogue record and pLannotate feature annotations shown in this document.]
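Description:
8xCTS1_WT-hutRNApro_BsmBIplch-SAMsgRNA_14nt Buffer_WT-hutRNApro_SV40polyA is a 3,675 bp mammalian expression plasmid that serves as a cloning vector for guide RNAs released from a longer transcript by tRNA processing. It derives from the P1-EYFP-pA backbone. It is propagated in E. coli through a high-copy ColE1/pUC-type origin with ampicillin selection (AmpR under its own bla promoter), and it also carries an f1 phage origin. Short lacZα, tetracycline-resistance and SV40 large T fragments are annotated, but these look like non-functional backbone remnants. The two feature tables (repository-sequenced and depositor-supplied) show the same elements in opposite orientation and numbering.

The payload is a Streptococcus pyogenes Cas9 sgRNA scaffold of the synergistic activation mediator (SAM) type, carrying two MS2 stem loops that bind MS2 coat protein fusions. In place of a spacer it has a BsmBI-flanked placeholder, so a targeting sequence of choice can be cloned in. The sgRNA is flanked on both sides by wild-type human tRNA sequences, named as tRNA-Pro in the construct title, with a 14 nt buffer before the downstream tRNA, so endogenous tRNA processing excises the mature guide. The cassette is recorded as driven by a minimal ADE promoter, with the name indicating eight upstream CTS1 elements; neither is annotated in the feature tables. It ends in an SV40 polyadenylation signal. An upstream synthetic poly(A) signal and an α2-globin Pol II pause site likely insulate it from read-through transcription. The depositor notes that the wild-type tRNA combines high processing with strong intrinsic Pol III promoter activity. Enhancer elements can be swapped via NheI, and the whole promoter/enhancer region via NcoI/NheI.
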