Addgene plasmid #124541: 8xCTS1_WT-hutRNApro_BsmBIplch-SAMsgRNA_14nt Buffer_WT-hutRNApro_SV40polyA
Purpose: Cloning vector for tRNA-released synergistic activation mediator gRNA. BsmBI flanked placeholder for spacer cloning.
Depositing lab: Tudor Fulga. Depositing organization: University of Oxford. Publication: Decoupling tRNA promoter and processing activities enables specific Pol-II Cas9 guide RNA expression. Knapp DJHF, Michaels YS, Jamilly M, Ferry QRV, Barbosa H, Milne TA, Fulga TA. Nat Commun. 2019 Apr 2;10(1):1490. doi: 10.1038/s41467-019-09148-3. PubMed 30940799.
Backbone
  Vector backbone: P1-EYFP-pA (Construct 5) (Addgene: 55197)
  Vector type: Mammalian Expression
Growth in bacteria
  Bacterial resistance: Ampicillin, 100 μg/mL
  Growth temperature: 37°C
  Growth strain: DH5alpha
  Copy number: Unknown
Gene/Insert
  Gene/Insert name: WT-hutRNApro_BsmBIplch-SAMsgRNA_14nt Buffer_WT-hutRNApro
  gRNA/shRNA sequence: Unknown
  Species: H. sapiens (human)
  Mutation: WT, WT
  Promoter: Minimal ADE
  Cloning method: Restriction Enzyme; 5′ cloning site Unknown (unknown if destroyed)
Terms and licenses: Academic/Nonprofit Terms; Industry Terms: Not Available to Industry
Depositor comments: wild-type tRNA scaffold-flanked sgRNA containing 2xMS2 loops with a BsmBI cloning site for spacer cloning. Wild-type tRNA has high pol-III promoter activity with high processing. Enhancer elements can be exchanged using the NheI site, and promoter/enhancer region can be changed using NcoI NheI double digestion. Please visit https://www.biorxiv.org/content/10.1101/342485v1 for BioRxiv preprint.
How to cite: 8xCTS1_WT-hutRNApro_BsmBIplch-SAMsgRNA_14nt Buffer_WT-hutRNApro_SV40polyA was a gift from Tudor Fulga (Addgene plasmid # 124541 ; http://n2t.net/addgene:124541 ; RRID:Addgene_124541)
